>Addgene plasmid #75017 | FabF (KASII) pet28 N-terminal His Tag | depositor partial sequence | sequence record 141904 | FabF (KASII) pet28 N-terminal His Tag sequence 1301 bps
TGAAACACCACCACCACCACCACCACCACGGTGGTCTGGTTCCGCGTGGTTCCCATGGCGTGTCTAAGCG
TCGTGTAGTTGTGACCGGACTGGGCATGTTGTCTCCTGTCGGCAATACCGTAGAGTCTACCTGGAAAGCT
CTGCTTGCCGGTCAGAGTGGCATCAGCCTAATCGACCATTTCGATACTAGCGCCTATGCAACGAAATTTG
CTGGCTTAGTAAAGGATTTTAACTGTGAGGACATTATCTCGCGCAAAGAACAGCGCAAGATGGATGCCTT
CATTCAATATGGAATTGTCGCTGGCGTTCAGGCCATGCAGGATTCTGGCCTTGAAATAACGGAAGAGAAC
GCAACCCGCATTGGTGCCGCAATTGGCTCCGGGATTGGCGGCCTCGGACTGATCGAAGAAAACCACACAT
CTCTGATGAACGGTGGTCCACGTAAGATCAGCCCATTCTTCGTTCCGTCAACGATTGTGAACATGGTGGC
AGGTCATCTGACTATCATGTATGGCCTGCGTGGCCCGAGCATCTCTATCGCGACTGCCTGTACTTCCGGC
GTGCACAACATTGGCCATGCTGCGCGTATTATCGCGTATGGCGATGCTGACGTGATGGTTGCAGGTGGCG
CAGAGAAAGCCAGTACGCCGCTGGGCGTTGGTGGTTTTGGCGCGGCACGTGCATTATCTACCCGCAATGA
TAACCCGCAAGCGGCGAGCCGCCCGTGGGATAAAGAGCGTGATGGTTTCGTACTGGGCGATGGTGCCGGT
ATGCTGGTACTTGAAGAGTACGAACACGCGAAAAAACGCGGTGCGAAAATTTACGCTGAACTCGTCGGCT
TTGGTATGAGCAGCGATGCTTATCATATGACGTCACCGCCAGAAAATGGCGCAGGCGCAGCTCTGGCGAT
GGCAAATGCTCTGCGTGATGCAGGCATTGAAGCGAGTCAGATTGGCTACGTTAACGCGCACGGTACTTCT
ACGCCGGCTGGCGATAAAGCTGAAGCGCAGGCGGTGAAAACCATCTTCGGTGAAGCTGCAAGCCGTGTGT
TGGTAAGCTCCACGAAATCTATGACCGGTCACCTGTTAGGTGCGGCGGGTGCAGTAGAATCTATCTACTC
CATCCTGGCGCTGCGCGATCAGGCTGTTCCGCCAACCATCAACCTGGATAACCCGGATGAAGGTTGCGAT
CTGGATTTCGTACCGCACGAAGCGCGTCAGGTTAGCGGAATGGAATACACTCTGTGTAACTCCTTCGGCT
TCGGTGGCACTAATGGTTCTTTGATCTTTAAAAAGATCTAA
