>Addgene plasmid #75017 | FabF (KASII) pet28 N-terminal His Tag | addgene partial sequence | sequence record 146994 | T7 5'-TAATACGACTCACTATAGGG-3'
ACTTTAAGAAGGAGATATACCATGAAACACCACCACCACCACCACCACCACGGTGGTCTGGTTCCGCGTG
GTTCCCATGGCGTGTCTAAGCGTCGTGTAGTTGTGACCGGACTGGGCATGTTGTCTCCTGTCGGCAATAC
CGTAGAGTCTACCTGGAAAGCTCTGCTTGCCGGTCAGAGTGGCATCAGCCTAATCGACCATTTCGATACT
AGCGCCTATGCAACGAAATTTGCTGGCTTAGTAAAGGATTTTAACTGTGAGGACATTATCTCGCGCAAAG
AACAGCGCAAGATGGATGCCTTCATTCAATATGGAATTGTCGCTGGCGTTCAGGCCATGCAGGATTCTGG
CCTTGAAATAACGGAAGAGAACGCAACCCGCATTGGTGCCGCAATTGGCTCCGGGATTGGCGGCCTCGGA
CTGATCGAAGAAAACCACACATCTCTGATGAACGGTGGTCCACGTAAGATCAGCCCATTCTTCGTTCCGT
CAACGATTGTGAACATGGTGGCAGGTCATCTGACTATCATGTATGGCCTGCGTGGCCCGAGCATCTCTAT
CGCGACTGCCTGTACTTCCGGCGTGCACAACATTGGCCATGCTGCGCGTATTATCGCGTATGGCGATGCT
GACGTGATGGTTGCAGGTGGCGCA
