>Addgene plasmid #75017 | FabF (KASII) pet28 N-terminal His Tag | addgene partial sequence | sequence record 147702 | T7term 5'-GCTAGTTATTGCTCAGCGG-3'
GCAGCCGGATCTCAGTGGTGGTGGTGGTGGTGCTCGAGTGCGGCCGCAAGCTTGTCGACGGAGCTCGAAT
TCGGATCCTTAGATCTTTTTAAAGATCAAAGAACCATTAGTGCCACCGAAGCCGAAGGAGTTACACAGAG
TGTATTCCATTCCGCTAACCTGACGCGCTTCGTGCGGTACGAAATCCAGATCGCAACCTTCATCCGGGTT
ATCCAGGTTGATGGTTGGCGGAACAGCCTGATCGCGCAGCGCCAGGATGGAGTAGATAGATTCTACTGCA
CCCGCCGCACCTAACAGGTGACCGGTCATAGATTTCGTGGAGCTTACCAACACACGGCTTGCAGCTTCAC
CGAAGATGGTTTTCACCGCCTGCGCTTCAGCTTTATCGCCAGCCGGCGTAGAAGTACCGTGCGCGTTAAC
GTAGCCAATCTGACTCGCTTCAATGCCTGCATCACGCAGAGCATTTGCCATCGCCAGAGCTGCGCCTGCG
CCATTTTCTGGCGGTGACGTCATATGATAAGCATCGCTGCTCATACCAAAGCCGACGAGTTCAGCGTAAA
TTTTCGCACCGCGTTTTTTCGCGTGTTCGTACTCTTCAAGTACCAGCATACCGGCACCATCGCCCAGTAC
GAAACCATCACGCTCTTTATCCCACGGGCGGCTCGCCGCTTGCGGGTTATCATTGCGGGTAGATAATGCA
CGTGCCGCGCCAAAACCACCAACGCCCAGCGGCGTACTGGCTTTCTCTGCGCCACCTGCAACCATCACGT
CAGCATCGCCATACGCGATAATACGCGCAGCATGGCCAATGTTGTGCACGCCGGA
