[The description below was written by a language model from this plasmid's Addgene catalogue record.]
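Description:
FabF (KASII) pet28 N-terminal His Tag is a bacterial expression plasmid built on the pET28 backbone (recorded as 5369 bp without insert) and carrying the E. coli fabF gene as an insert of about 1.3 kb. fabF encodes β-ketoacyl-ACP synthase II (KASII), the elongating ketosynthase of the E. coli type II fatty acid synthase, which condenses acyl chains with malonyl units delivered by the acyl carrier protein. The plasmid is selected with kanamycin and is listed as high copy. It is maintained in a standard cloning strain such as DH5alpha. The record includes no feature table, so the origin of replication and other backbone elements are not explicitly documented, and the cloning method is listed as unknown.

Expression is driven by a T7 promoter, so protein production requires a host that supplies T7 RNA polymerase. The record points to BL21-type strains with IPTG induction, which is consistent with the usual pET arrangement of inducible polymerase expression. The sequencing primers listed correspond to the T7 promoter and T7 terminator, indicating that the open reading frame sits between these two elements. A histidine tag supplied by the backbone is fused to the N-terminus of FabF, allowing the recombinant enzyme to be purified by immobilised metal affinity chromatography.

The stated purpose is simply to express the FabF/KASII ketosynthase. The associated publication concerns mechanism-based cross-linking probes for studying carrier protein-mediated biosynthesis, which suggests that the purified enzyme serves as a partner protein for in vitro studies of interactions between the ketosynthase and the acyl carrier protein.
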