Addgene plasmid #75017: FabF (KASII) pet28 N-terminal His Tag
Purpose: Expresses the ketosynthase FabF/KASII from the E. coli fatty acid synthase
Depositing lab: Michael Burkart. Depositing organization: University of California, San Diego (UCSD). Publication: Mechanism-based protein cross-linking probes to investigate carrier protein-mediated biosynthesis. Worthington AS, Rivera H, Torpey JW, Alexander MD, Burkart MD. ACS Chem Biol. 2006 Dec 20;1(11):687-91. 10.1021/cb6003965 PubMed 17184132.
Backbone
  Vector backbone: pet28
  Backbone size w/o insert (bp): 5369
  Vector type: Bacterial Expression
Growth in bacteria
  Bacterial resistance: Kanamycin, 50 μg/mL
  Growth temperature: 37°C
  Growth strain: DH5alpha
  Growth instructions: For protein expression, grow in BL21s at 37 degrees until OD of 0.8 reached (approximately 4-6 hours), induce with 0.5 mM IPTG, and grow at 16 degrees for 16 hours.
  Copy number: High Copy
Gene/Insert
  Gene/Insert name: FabF (alt name: KASII)
  Species: E. coli
  Insert size (bp): 1302
  GenBank ID: 946665 NC_000913.3
  Entrez Gene: fabF (a.k.a. b1095, ECK1081, JW1081, cvc, fabJ, vtr)
  Promoter: T7
  Tag / fusion protein: His Tag (N terminal on backbone)
  Cloning method: Unknown
  Sequencing primers: 5′ TAATACGACTCACTATAGGG (T7 promoter, forward primer); 3′ GCTAGTTATTGCTCAGCGG (T7 terminator, reverse primer)
Terms and licenses: Academic/Nonprofit Terms; Industry Terms: Not Available to Industry
How to cite: FabF (KASII) pet28 N-terminal His Tag was a gift from Michael Burkart (Addgene plasmid # 75017 ; http://n2t.net/addgene:75017 ; RRID:Addgene_75017)
